Addgene plasmid #81075: pconst #1-RFP
Purpose: constitutive promoter expressing RFP, biobrick construction
Depositing lab: Paul Adams & Jay Keasling. Publication: Engineering dynamic pathway regulation using stress-response promoters. Dahl RH, Zhang F, Alonso-Gutierrez J, Baidoo E, Batth TS, Redding-Johanson AM, Petzold CJ, Mukhopadhyay A, Lee TS, Adams PD, Keasling JD. Nat Biotechnol. 2013 Nov;31(11):1039-46. doi: 10.1038/nbt.2689. Epub 2013 Oct 20. PubMed 24142050.
Backbone
  Vector backbone: pBbA0k-RFP
  Backbone size w/o insert (bp): 2099
  Total vector size (bp): 2777
  Vector type: P15A origin, Constitutive promoter, kanR
  Selectable markers: Kan
Growth in bacteria
  Bacterial resistance: Kanamycin, 50 μg/mL
  Growth temperature: 37°C
  Growth strain: DH5alpha
  Growth instructions: medium copy
  Copy number: Low Copy
Gene/Insert
  Gene/Insert name: RFP
  Insert size (bp): 678
  Promoter: Constitutive Promoter - BBa_J23119
  Cloning method: Unknown
  Sequencing primers: 5′ ttgacagctagctcagtcctaggtataatgctagc
Terms and licenses: Academic/Nonprofit Terms; Industry Terms: Not Available to Industry
How to cite: pconst #1-RFP was a gift from Paul Adams & Jay Keasling (Addgene plasmid # 81075 ; http://n2t.net/addgene:81075 ; RRID:Addgene_81075)
