[The description below was written by a language model from this plasmid's Addgene catalogue record and pLannotate feature annotations shown in this document.]
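Description:
pconst #1-RFP is a small (2,777 bp) bacterial expression plasmid built on the BglBrick-style backbone pBbA0k-RFP, intended for use in E. coli. It replicates from the p15A origin, which is compatible with ColE1-type plasmids and so allows co-maintenance with a second vector. The record is inconsistent on copy number, listing both "medium copy" and "low copy"; p15A is generally regarded as low-to-medium. Selection is by kanamycin, conferred by the Tn5-derived neo/nptII aminoglycoside phosphotransferase gene, which lies on the reverse strand and is followed by the lambda t0 terminator. The short tnpA fragment annotated next to the resistance gene is most likely residual Tn5 flanking sequence carried along with the marker rather than a functional transposase. Similarly, the brief RSF ori hit near the p15A origin is probably only a partial sequence match and not a second working replicon.

The payload is a simple reporter cassette. The strong synthetic constitutive promoter BBa_J23119, the consensus member of the Anderson promoter family, drives mRFP1, a monomeric red fluorescent derivative of DsRed encoded by a 678 bp insert. Transcription is stopped by a double terminator made up of rrnB T1 and the phage T7 early terminator T7Te, which insulates the downstream origin from read-through. No inducer or regulator is involved, so red fluorescence should be produced continuously. The stated purpose is constitutive RFP expression in a BioBrick-format construct, and the associated work concerns dynamic pathway regulation with stress-response promoters. In that context the plasmid plausibly serves as a constitutive reference against which responsive promoter-RFP fusions are compared, though the record does not say so explicitly.
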