Features (pLannotate 1.2.2; 9 found; start..end, strand, type, name):
     16..50      +  promoter       J23119 promoter: bacterial promoter (Registry of Standard Biological Parts BBa J23119)
     77..754     +  CDS            mRFP1: monomeric derivative of DsRed (Campbell et al., 2002)
    787..858     +  terminator     rrnB T1 terminator: transcription terminator T1 from the E. coli rrnB gene
    874..901     +  terminator     T7Te terminator: phage T7 early transcription terminator
    920..975     -  rep_origin     RSF ori (fragment): Plasmids containing the RSF 1030 origin of replication can be propagated in E. coli cells that contain additional plasmids with compatible origins.
   1063..1608    -  rep_origin     p15A ori: Plasmids containing the medium-copy-number p15A origin of replication can be propagated in E. coli cells that contain a second plasmid with the ColE1 origin.
   1722..1816    -  terminator     lambda t0 terminator: transcription terminator from phage lambda
   1850..2641    -  CDS            neo: KKA2_KLEPN - Also known as kan, nptII. Experimental evidence at protein level: Swiss-Prot protein existence level 1. Resistance to kanamycin, neomycin, paromomycin, ribostamycin, butirosin and gentamicin B. From Klebsiella pneumoniae.
   2673..2777    -  CDS            tnpA (fragment): TN5P_ECOLX - Also known as tnp. Experimental evidence at protein level: Swiss-Prot protein existence level 1. Mediates transposition of transposon Tn5 by a 'cut and paste' mechanism. First, the monomeric transposase binds the 19 bp inverted DNA repeats flanking the transposon. Then, dimerization of the DNA- bound transposase creates a synaptic DNA complex. After nicking of the first DNA strand, excision of the transposon proceeds through a series of intermediates. The transposase then mediates the insertion of the transposon at a new site by strand transfer. The activity of the wild- type tran
>Addgene plasmid #81075 | pconst #1-RFP | depositor full sequence | sequence record 153929 | pconst #1-RFP sequence 2777 bps
GAATTCATGAGATCTTTGACAGCTAGCTCAGTCCTAGGTATAATGCTAGCGGATCTTTTAAGAAGGAGAT
ATACATATGGCGAGTAGCGAAGACGTTATCAAAGAGTTCATGCGTTTCAAAGTTCGTATGGAAGGTTCCG
TTAACGGTCACGAGTTCGAAATCGAAGGTGAAGGTGAAGGTCGTCCGTACGAAGGTACCCAGACCGCTAA
ACTGAAAGTTACCAAAGGTGGTCCGCTGCCGTTCGCTTGGGACATCCTGTCCCCGCAGTTCCAGTACGGT
TCCAAAGCTTACGTTAAACACCCGGCTGACATCCCGGACTACCTGAAACTGTCCTTCCCGGAAGGTTTCA
AATGGGAACGTGTTATGAACTTCGAAGACGGTGGTGTTGTTACCGTTACCCAGGACTCCTCCCTGCAAGA
CGGTGAGTTCATCTACAAAGTTAAACTGCGTGGTACCAACTTCCCGTCCGACGGTCCGGTTATGCAGAAA
AAAACCATGGGTTGGGAAGCTTCCACCGAACGTATGTACCCGGAAGACGGTGCTCTGAAAGGTGAAATCA
AAATGCGTCTGAAACTGAAAGACGGTGGTCACTACGACGCTGAAGTTAAAACCACCTACATGGCTAAAAA
ACCGGTTCAGCTGCCGGGTGCTTACAAAACCGACATCAAACTGGACATCACCTCCCACAACGAAGACTAC
ACCATCGTTGAACAGTACGAACGTGCTGAAGGTCGTCACTCCACCGGTGCTTAAGGATCCAAACTCGAGT
AAGGATCTCCAGGCATCAAATAAAACGAAAGGCTCAGTCGAAAGACTGGGCCTTTCGTTTTATCTGTTGT
TTGTCGGTGAACGCTCTCTACTAGAGTCACACTGGCTCACCTTCGGGTGGGCCTTTCTGCGTTTATACCT
AGGGATATATTCCGCTTCCTCGCTCACTGACTCGCTACGCTCGGTCGTTCGACTGCGGCGAGCGGAAATG
GCTTACGAACGGGGCGGAGATTTCCTGGAAGATGCCAGGAAGATACTTAACAGGGAAGTGAGAGGGCCGC
GGCAAAGCCGTTTTTCCATAGGCTCCGCCCCCCTGACAAGCATCACGAAATCTGACGCTCAAATCAGTGG
TGGCGAAACCCGACAGGACTATAAAGATACCAGGCGTTTCCCCCTGGCGGCTCCCTCGTGCGCTCTCCTG
TTCCTGCCTTTCGGTTTACCGGTGTCATTCCGCTGTTATGGCCGCGTTTGTCTCATTCCACGCCTGACAC
TCAGTTCCGGGTAGGCAGTTCGCTCCAAGCTGGACTGTATGCACGAACCCCCCGTTCAGTCCGACCGCTG
CGCCTTATCCGGTAACTATCGTCTTGAGTCCAACCCGGAAAGACATGCAAAAGCACCACTGGCAGCAGCC
ACTGGTAATTGATTTAGAGGAGTTAGTCTTGAAGTCATGCGCCGGTTAAGGCTAAACTGAAAGGACAAGT
TTTGGTGACTGCGCTCCTCCAAGCCAGTTACCTCGGTTCAAAGAGTTGGTAGCTCAGAGAACCTTCGAAA
AACCGCCCTGCAAGGCGGTTTTTTCGTTTTCAGAGCAAGAGATTACGCGCAGACCAAAACGATCTCAAGA
AGATCATCTTATTAATCAGATAAAATATTTCTAGATTTCAGTGCAATTTATCTCTTCAAATGTAGCACCT
GAAGTCAGCCCCATACGATATAAGTTGTTACTAGTGCTTGGATTCTCACCAATAAAAAACGCCCGGCGGC
AACCGAGCGTTCTGAACAAATCCAGATGGAGTTCTGAGGTCATTACTGGATCTATCAACAGGAGTCCAAG
CGAGCTCTCGAACCCCAGAGTCCCGCTCAGAAGAACTCGTCAAGAAGGCGATAGAAGGCGATGCGCTGCG
AATCGGGAGCGGCGATACCGTAAAGCACGAGGAAGCGGTCAGCCCATTCGCCGCCAAGCTCTTCAGCAAT
ATCACGGGTAGCCAACGCTATGTCCTGATAGCGGTCCGCCACACCCAGCCGGCCACAGTCGATGAATCCA
GAAAAGCGGCCATTTTCCACCATGATATTCGGCAAGCAGGCATCGCCATGGGTCACGACGAGATCCTCGC
CGTCGGGCATGCGCGCCTTGAGCCTGGCGAACAGTTCGGCTGGCGCGAGCCCCTGATGCTCTTCGTCCAG
ATCATCCTGATCGACAAGACCGGCTTCCATCCGAGTACGTGCTCGCTCGATGCGATGTTTCGCTTGGTGG
TCGAATGGGCAGGTAGCCGGATCAAGCGTATGCAGCCGCCGCATTGCATCAGCCATGATGGATACTTTCT
CGGCAGGAGCAAGGTGAGATGACAGGAGATCCTGCCCCGGCACTTCGCCCAATAGCAGCCAGTCCCTTCC
CGCTTCAGTGACAACGTCGAGCACAGCTGCGCAAGGAACGCCCGTCGTGGCCAGCCACGATAGCCGCGCT
GCCTCGTCCTGCAGTTCATTCAGGGCACCGGACAGGTCGGTCTTGACAAAAAGAACCGGGCGCCCCTGCG
CTGACAGCCGGAACACGGCGGCATCAGAGCAGCCGATTGTCTGTTGTGCCCAGTCATAGCCGAATAGCCT
CTCCACCCAAGCGGCCGGAGAACCTGCGTGCAATCCATCTTGTTCAATCATGCGAAACGATCCTCATCCT
GTCTCTTGATCAGATCATGATCCCCTGCGCCATCAGATCCTTGGCGGCAAGAAAGCCATCCAGTTTACTT
TGCAGGGCTTCCCAACCTTACCAGAGGGCGCCCCAGCTGGCAATTCC
