>Addgene plasmid #81075 | pconst #1-RFP | addgene partial sequence | sequence record 157119 | RNAde-BB-3 5'-tacggacgaccttcaccttc-3'
CCATACGAACTTTGAAACGCATGAACTCTTTGATAACGTCTTCGCTACTCGCCATATGTATATCTCCTTC
TTAAAAGATCCGCTAGCATTATACCTAGGACTGAGCTAGCTGTCAAAGATCTCATGAATTCGGAATTGCC
AGCTGGGGCGCCCTCTGGTAAGGTTGGGAAGCCCTGCAAAGTAAACTGGATGGCTTTCTTGCCGCCAAGG
ATCTGATGGCGCAGGGGATCATGATCTGATCAAGAGACAGGATGAGGATCGTTTCGCATGATTGAACAAG
ATGGATTGCACGCAGGTTCTCCGGCCGCTTGGGTGGAGAGGCTATTCGGCTATGACTGGGCACAACAGAC
AATCGGCTGCTCTGATGCCGCCGTGTTCCGGCTGTCAGCGCAGGGGCGCCCGGTTCTTTTTGTCAAGACC
GACCTGTCCGGTGCCCTGAATGAACTGCAGGACGAGGCAGCGCGGCTATCGTGGCTGGCCACGACGGGCG
TTCCTTGCGCAGCTGTGCTCGACGTTGTCACTGAAGCGGGAAGGGACTGGCTGCTATTGGGCGAAGTGCC
GGGGCAGGATCTCCTGTCATCTCACCTTGCTCCTGCCGAGAAAGTATCCATCATGGCTGATGCAATGCGG
CGGCTGCATACGCTTGATCCGGCTACCTGCCCATTCGACCACCAAGCGAAACATCGCATCGAGCGAGCAC
GTACTCGGATGGAAGCCGGTCTTGTCGATCAGGATGATCTGGACGAAGAGCATCAGGGGCTCGCGCCAGC
CGAACTGTTCGCCAGGCTCAAGGCGCGCATGCCCGACGGCGAGGATCTCGTCGTGACCCATGGCGATGCC
TGCTTGCCGAATATCATGGTGGAAAATGGCCGCTTTTCTGGATTCATCGACTGTGGCCGGCTGGGTGTGG
CGGACCGCTATCAGGACATAGCG
