>Addgene plasmid #81075 | pconst #1-RFP | addgene partial sequence | sequence record 157120 | jkRFP-F 5'-tggtcactacgacgctgaag-3'
GCTAAACCGGTTCAGCTGCCGGGTGCTTACAAAACCGACATCAAACTGGACATCACCTCCCACAACGAAG
ACTACACCATCGTTGAACAGTACGAACGTGCTGAAGGTCGTCACTCCACCGGTGCTTAAGGATCCAAACT
CGAGTAAGGATCTCCAGGCATCAAATAAAACGAAAGGCTCAGTCGAAAGACTGGGCCTTTCGTTTTATCT
GTTGTTTGTCGGTGAACGCTCTCTACTAGAGTCACACTGGCTCACCTTCGGGTGGGCCTTTCTGCGTTTA
TACCTAGGGATATATTCCGCTTCCTCGCTCACTGACTCGCTACGCTCGGTCGTTCGACTGCGGCGAGCGG
AAATGGCTTACGAACGGGGCGGAGATTTCCTGGAAGATGCCAGGAAGATACTTAACAGGGAAGTGAGAGG
GCCGCGGCAAAGCCGTTTTTCCATAGGCTCCGCCCCCCTGACAAGCATCACGAAATCTGACGCTCAAATC
AGTGGTGGCGAAACCCGACAGGACTATAAAGATACCAGGCGTTTCCCCCTGGCGGCTCCCTCGTGCGCTC
TCCTGTTCCTGCCTTTCGGTTTACCGGTGTCATTCCGCTGTTATGGCCGCGTTTGTCTCATTCCACGCCT
GACACTCAGTTCCGGGTAGGCAGTTCGCTCCAAGCTGGACTGTATGCACGAACCCCCCGTTCAGTCCGAC
CGCTGCGCCTTATCCGGTAACTATCGTCTTGAGTCCAACCCGGAAAGACATGCAAAAGCACCACTGGCAG
CAGCCACTGGTAATTGATTTAGAGGAGTTAGTCTTGAAGTCATGCGCCGGTTAAGGCTAAACTGAAAGGA
CAAGTTTTGGTGACTGCGCTCCTCCAAGCCAGTTACCTCGGTTCAAAGAGTTGGTAGCTC
